>Addgene plasmid #31343 | pET21-MRPS11 | addgene partial sequence | sequence record 36720 | T7 5'-TAATACGACTCACTATAGGG-3'
CCCTCTAGAAATAATTTTGTTTAACTTTAAGAAGGAGATATACATATGCCGGCCGGGACCATCTGCACAG
GCGCTCGACAGCTCCAAGACGCTGCGGCCAAGCAGAAAGTTGAACAGAACGCGGCTCCCAGCCACACCAA
GTTCAGCATTTACCCTCCCATTCCAGGAGAGGAGAGCTCTCTGAGGTGGGCAGGAAAGAAATTTGAGGAG
ATCCCAATTGCACACATTAAAGCATCCCACAACAACACACAGATCCAGGTAGTCTCTGCTAGTAATGAGC
CCCTTGCCTTTGCTTCCTGTGGCACAGAGGGATTTCGGAATGCCAAGAAGGGCACAGGCATCGCAGCACA
GACAGCAGGCATAGCCGCAGCGGCGAGAGCTAAACAAAAGGGCGTGATCCACATCCGAGTTGTGGTGAAA
GGCCTGGGGCCAGGACGCTTGTCTGCCATGCACGGACTGATCATGGGCGGCCTGGAAGTGATCTCAATCA
CAGACAACACCCCAATCCCACACAACGGCTGCCGCCCCAGGAAGGCTCGGAAGCTGCTCGAGCACCACCA
CCACCACCACTGAGATCCGGCTGCTAACAAAGCCCGAAAGGAAGCTGAGTTGGCTGCTGCCACCGCTGAG
CAATAACTAGCATAACCCCTTGGGGCCTCTAAACGGGTCTTGAGGGGTTTTTTGCTGAAAGGAGGAACTA
TATCCGGATTGGCGAATGGG
[124 nt withheld, positions 721-844]
CGCCGGCTTTCCCCGTCAAGCTCTAAATCGGG
