[The description below was written by a language model from this plasmid's Addgene catalogue record.]
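Description:
pET21-MRPS11 is a bacterial expression plasmid built on the pET21 backbone (about 5.4 kb without insert) for producing a human mitochondrial ribosomal protein in E. coli. It is a high-copy plasmid selected with ampicillin. The record also lists chloramphenicol as a selectable marker, but its own notes make clear that this resistance comes from the separate RIL helper plasmid carried by the BL21(DE3) RIL expression strain, not from pET21-MRPS11 itself. The record does not name the promoter. pET-series vectors generally rely on a T7 promoter, which fits the reference to a DE3 host that supplies T7 RNA polymerase, while a non-expression strain such as DH5alpha is used for propagation.

The insert, roughly 500 bp, encodes the mature form of human MRPS11 (also called S11mt or uS11m), a protein of the small subunit of the mitochondrial ribosome. The predicted N-terminal mitochondrial import signal has been removed, so the coding region covers amino acids 29–194, corresponding to the protein as it would exist after import and processing. It was cloned between NdeI and XhoI sites, both of which remain intact. This places the coding sequence in frame with the backbone-encoded C-terminal His tag, which allows purification by metal-affinity chromatography. Part of the plasmid was derived from a cDNA clone obtained from a public repository.

The associated study examined how mutations in mitochondrial ribosomal proteins S16 and S22 affect assembly of the small and large ribosomal subunits in human mitochondria. The record does not state how the recombinant MRPS11 was used in that work, and no feature table was supplied, so the details here rest on the catalogue fields alone.
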