Addgene plasmid #31343: pET21-MRPS11
Depositing lab: Linda Spremulli. Depositing organization: University of North Carolina at Chapel Hill. Publication: The effect of mutated mitochondrial ribosomal proteins S16 and S22 on the assembly of the small and large ribosomal subunits in human mitochondria. Emdadul Haque M, Grasso D, Miller C, Spremulli LL, Saada A. Mitochondrion. 2008 Jun . 8(3):254-61. 10.1016/j.mito.2008.04.004 PubMed 18539099.
Backbone
  Vector backbone: pET21
  Backbone size w/o insert (bp): 5400
  Vector type: Bacterial Expression
  Selectable markers: chloramphenicol
Growth in bacteria
  Bacterial resistance: Ampicillin, 100 μg/mL
  Growth temperature: 37°C
  Growth strain: DH5alpha
  Growth instructions: BL21(DE3) RIL confers chloramphenicol resistance due to RIL plasmid
  Copy number: High Copy
Gene/Insert
  Gene/Insert name: MRPS11 Mature form (alt name: MRPS11)
  Species: H. sapiens (human)
  Insert size (bp): 500
  Mutation: Mature for after removal of the predicted mitochondrial import signal. Amino acids 29-194
  Entrez Gene: MRPS11 (a.k.a. HCC-2, MRP-S11, S11mt, uS11m)
  Tag / fusion protein: His (C terminal on backbone)
  Cloning method: Restriction Enzyme; 5′ cloning site NdeI (not destroyed); 3′ cloning site XhoI (not destroyed)
  Sequencing primers: 5′ vector
Resource information
  A portion of this plasmid was derived from a plasmid made by: ATCC MCG-40231
Terms and licenses: Academic/Nonprofit Terms; Industry Terms: Not Available to Industry
How to cite: pET21-MRPS11 was a gift from Linda Spremulli (Addgene plasmid # 31343 ; http://n2t.net/addgene:31343 ; RRID:Addgene_31343)
